>Addgene plasmid #48168 | psicheck-2-LPPRC-mod | depositor partial sequence | sequence record 69697 | T7
GCTAGCGCCAGGCTCGCTGAGAGCCGGGGCGCTGGACAAGGGAACAGGGACACTGTGAACGGAAGACAAA
AAACATTGTATAGTAAAACAGAAGGCGGATCCAGGGTATCCCGCGAACTCGGCTTGCCTCTCCCGTGAGC
CTTGGCGGGGATCTGCCTCCTCCTCCGCTGGACGCCCTCGGTCCTTAGTTTGTCCCACTAGGGGCGACCG
GGTCGTCACGTGCTCCTCCAGGTCCTCTGCAGGAGCGTGCATCCTATCCTGCCTTGGGTACGCTGAGCCA
TGTTGCTAGC
