>Addgene plasmid #48168 | psicheck-2-LPPRC-mod | addgene partial sequence | sequence record 71800 | chim-int-F 5'-TCTTACTGACATCCACTTTGCC-3'
ATTACAGCTCTTAAGGCTAGAGTACTTAATACGACTCACTATAGGCTAGCGCCAGGCTCGCTGAGAGCCG
GGGCGCTGGACAAGGGAACAGGGACACTGTGAACGGAAGACAAAAAACATTGTATAGTAAAACAGAAGGC
GGATCCAGGGTATCCCGCGAACTCGGCTTGCCTCTCCCGTGAGCCTTGGCGGGGATCTGCCTCCTCCTCC
GCTGGACGCCCTCGGTCCTTAGTTTGTCCCACTAGGGGCGACCGGGTCGTCACGTGCTCCTCCAGGTCCT
CTGCAGGAGCGTGCATCCTATCCTGCCTTGGGTACGCTGAGCCATGTTGCTAGCCACCTTGGCTTCCAAG
GTGTACGACCCCGAGCAACGCAAACGCATGATCACTGGGCCTCAGTGGTGGGCTCGCTGCAAGCAAATGA
ACGTGCTGGACTCCTTCATCAACTACTATGATTCCGAGAAGCACGCCGAGAACGCCGTGATTTTTCTGCA
TGGTAACGCTGCCTCCAGCTACCTGTGGAGGCACGTCGTGCCTCACATCGAGCCCGTGGCTAGATGCATC
ATCCCTGATCTGATCGGAATGGGTAAGTCCGGCAAGAGCGGGAATGGCTCATATCGCCTCCTGGATCACT
ACAAGTACCTCACCGCTTGGTTCGAGCTGCTGAACCTTCCAAAGAAAATCATCTTTGTGGGCCACGACTG
GGGGGCTTGTCTGGCCTTTCACTACTCCTACGAGCACCAAGACAAGATCAAGGCCATCGTCCATGCTGAG
AGTGTCGTGGACGTGATCGAGTCCTGGGACGAGTGGCCTGACATCGAGGAGGATATCGCCCTGATCAAGA
GCGAAGAGGGCGAGAAAATGGTGCTTGAGAATAACTTCTTCGTCGAGACCATGCTCCCAAGCAAGATCAT
GCGGAAACTGGAGCCTGAGGAGTTCGCTGCCTACCTGGAGCCATTCAAGGAGAA
