[The description below was written by a language model from this plasmid's Addgene catalogue record.]
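Description:
psicheck-2-LPPRC-mod is a dual-luciferase reporter plasmid built on the Promega psiCHECK-2 backbone, with a recorded total size of 6555 bp against a 6273 bp empty backbone. This implies an insert of roughly 280 bp. It is maintained in E. coli as a high-copy plasmid under ampicillin selection. No feature table accompanies the record, so promoters, origins and polyadenylation signals are not listed. In general, psiCHECK-2 carries a Renilla luciferase cassette as the experimental reporter and an independently expressed firefly luciferase cassette as an internal normalisation control. A T7 promoter lies upstream of Renilla, which fits the listed T7 sequencing primer.

The insert is sequence from LRPPRC (leucine rich pentatricopeptide repeat containing), cloned into an NheI site so that it precedes the Renilla luciferase coding region. It contains the gene's upstream open reading frame (uORF), but the uORF start codon has been changed from ATG to TTG by an A-to-T substitution, which removes initiation at that site. The record lists the species as human, although the cited GenBank accession may correspond to a different species, so the exact source of the fragment should be checked against the sequence.

The construct is evidently intended for transfection into cultured cells to measure how a uORF affects translation of the downstream main reading frame. Its Renilla/firefly ratio would presumably be compared with that of a matching construct carrying the intact uORF, although the record does not name such a partner plasmid. The associated study examined uORFs as widespread repressors of protein expression.
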