Addgene plasmid #48168: psicheck-2-LPPRC-mod
Purpose: contains Renilla Luciferase gene preceded by a mutated (ATG --> TTG) upstream open reading frame element
Depositing lab: Vamsi Mootha. Depositing organization: Massachusetts General Hospital. Publication: Upstream open reading frames cause widespread reduction of protein expression and are polymorphic among humans. Calvo SE, Pagliarini DJ, Mootha VK. Proc Natl Acad Sci U S A. 2009 May 5;106(18):7507-12. doi: 10.1073/pnas.0810916106. Epub 2009 Apr 16. PubMed 19372376.
Backbone
  Vector backbone: psicheck2
  Backbone manufacturer: Promega
  Backbone size w/o insert (bp): 6273
  Total vector size (bp): 6555
  Vector type: Luciferase
Growth in bacteria
  Bacterial resistance: Ampicillin, 100 μg/mL
  Growth temperature: 37°C
  Growth strain: Top10
  Copy number: High Copy
Gene/Insert
  Gene/Insert name: LRPPRC leucine rich pentatricopeptide repeat containing
  Species: H. sapiens (human)
  Mutation: A/T mutation in the ATG of the uORF
  GenBank ID: NM_028233
  Entrez Gene: LRPPRC (a.k.a. CLONE-23970, GP130, LRP130, LSFC, MC4DN5)
  Cloning method: Restriction Enzyme; 5′ cloning site Nhe1 (unknown if destroyed); 3′ cloning site Nhe1 (not destroyed)
  Sequencing primers: 5′ T7
Terms and licenses: Academic/Nonprofit Terms; Industry Terms: Not Available to Industry
How to cite: psicheck-2-LPPRC-mod was a gift from Vamsi Mootha (Addgene plasmid # 48168 ; http://n2t.net/addgene:48168 ; RRID:Addgene_48168)
